>Addgene plasmid #35478 | pRS40B | depositor full sequence | sequence record 43387 | pRS40B sequence 4328 bps
TCGCGCGTTTCGGTGATGACGGTGAAAACCTCTGACACATGCAGCTCCCGGAGACGGTCACAGCTTGTCT
GTAAGCGGATGCCGGGAGCAGACAAGCCCGTCAGGGCGCGTCAGCGGGTGTTGGCGGGTGTCGGGGCTGG
CTTAACTATGCGGCATCAGAGCAGATTGTACTGAGAGTGCACCATAATCATCGATGAATTCGAGCTCGTT
TTCGACACTGGATGGCGGCGTTAGTATCGAATCGACAGCAGTATAGCGACCAGCATTCACATACGATTGA
CGCATGATATTACTTTCTGCGCACTTAACTTCGCATCTGGGCAGATGATGTCGAGGCGAAAAAAAATATA
AATCACGCTAACATTTGATTAAAATAGAACAACTACAATATAAAAAAACTATACAAATGACAAGTTCTTG
AAAACAAGAATCTTTTTATTGTCAGTACTGATCATGAGATGCCTGCAAGCAATTCGTTCTGTATCAGGCG
CAGGAGCGTCCCGTCCGGGTCGACCAAAGCGGCCATCGTGCCTCCCCACTCCTGCAGTTCGGGGGCATGG
ATGCGCGGATAGCCGCTGCTGGTTTCCTGGATGCCGACGGATTTGCACTGCCGGTAGAACTCCGCGAGGT
CGTCCAGCCTCAGGCAGCAGCTGAACCAACTCGCGAGGGGATCGAGCCCGGGGTGGGCGAAGAACTCCAG
CATGAGATCCCCGCGCTGGAGGATCATCCAGCCGGCGTCCCGGAAAACGATTCCGAAGCCCAACCTTTCA
TAGAAGGCGGCGGTGGGATCGAAATCTCGTGATGGCAGGTTGGGCGTCGCTTGGTCGGTCATACCCATGG
TTGTTTATGTTCGGATGTGATGTGAGAACTGTATCCTAGCAAGATTTTAAAAGGAAGTATATGAAAGAAG
AACCTCAGTGGCAAATCCTAACCTTTTATATTTCTCTACAGGGGCGCGGCGTGGGGACAATTCAACGCGT
CTGTGAGGGGAGCGTTTCCCTGCTCGCAGGTCTGCAGCGAGGAGCCGTAATTTTTGCTTCGCGCCGTGCG
GCCATCAAAATGTATGGATGCAAATGATTATACATGGGGATGTATGGGCTAAATGTACGGGCGACAGTCA
CATCATGCCCCTGAGCTGCGCACGTCAAGACTGTCAAGGAGGGTATTCTGGGCCTCCATGTCGCTGGCCG
GGTGACCCGGCGGGGACGAGGCAAGCTAAACAGATCTGGCGCGCCTTAATTAACCCTATGCGGTGTGAAA
TACCGCACAGATGCGTAAGGAGAAAATACCGCATCAGGAAATTGTAAGCGTTAATATTTTGTTAAAATTC
GCGTTAAATTTTTGTTAAATCAGCTCATTTTTTAACCAATAGGCCGAAATCGGCAAAATCCCTTATAAAT
CAAAAGAATAGACCGAGATAGGGT
[37 nt withheld, positions 1425-1461]
AAAGAACGTGGACTCCAACGTCAAAGG
[49 nt withheld, positions 1489-1537]
T
[91 nt withheld, positions 1539-1629]
G
[124 nt withheld, positions 1631-1754]
CCATTCGCCATTCAGGCTGCGCAACTGTTGGGAAGGGCGATCGGTGCGGGCCTCTTCGCTATTACGCCAG
CTGGCGAAAGGGGGATGTGCTGCAAGGCGATTAAGTTGGGTAACGCCAGGGTTTTCCCAGTCACGACGTT
GTAAAACGACGGCCAGTGAGCGCGCGTAATACGACTCACTATAGGGCGAATTGGGTACCGGGCCCCCCCT
CGAGGTCGACGGTATCGATAAGCTTGATATCGAATTCCTGCAGCCCGGGGGATCCACTAGTTCTAGAGCG
GCCGCCACCGCGGTGGAGCTCCAGCTTTTGTTCCCTTTAGTGAGGGTTAATTGCGCGCTTGGCGTAATCA
TGGTCATAGCTGTTTCCTGTGTGAAATTGTTATCCGCTCACAATTCCACACAACATACGAGCCGGAAGCA
TAAAGTGTAAAGCCTGGGGTGCCTAATGAGTGAGCTAACTCACATTAATTGCGTTGCGCTCACTGCCCGC
TTTCCAGTCGGGAAACCTGTCGTGCCAGCTGCATTAATGAATCGGCCAACGCGCGGGGAGAGGCGGTTTG
CGTATTGGGCGCTCTTCCGCTTCCTCGCTCACTGACTCGCTGCGCTCGGTCGTTCGGCTGCGGCGAGCGG
TATCAGCTCACTCAAAGGCGGTAATACGGTTATCCACAGAATCAGGGGATAACGCAGGAAAGAACATGTG
AGCAAAAGGCCAGCAAAAGGCCAGGAACCGTAAAAAGGCCGCGTTGCTGGCGTTTTTCCATAGGCTCCGC
CCCCCTGACGAGCATCACAAAAATCGACGCTCAAGTCAGAGGTGGCGAAACCCGACAGGACTATAAAGAT
ACCAGGCGTTTCCCCCTGGAAGCTCCCTCGTGCGCTCTCCTGTTCCGACCCTGCCGCTTACCGGATACCT
GTCCGCCTTTCTCCCTTCGGGAAGCGTGGCGCTTTCTCATAGCTCACGCTGTAGGTATCTCAGTTCGGTG
TAGGTCGTTCGCTCCAAGCTGGGCTGTGTGCACGAACCCCCCGTTCAGCCCGACCGCTGCGCCTTATCCG
GTAACTATCGTCTTGAGTCCAACCCGGTAAGACACGACTTATCGCCACTGGCAGCAGCCACTGGTAACAG
GATTAGCAGAGCGAGGTATGTAGGCGGTGCTACAGAGTTCTTGAAGTGGTGGCCTAACTACGGCTACACT
AGAAGAACAGTATTTGGTATCTGCGCTCTGCTGAAGCCAGTTACCTTCGGAAAAAGAGTTGGTAGCTCTT
GATCCGGCAAACAAACCACCGCTGGTAGCGGTGGTTTTTTTGTTTGCAAGCAGCAGATTACGCGCAGAAA
AAAAGGATCTCAAGAAGATCCTTTGATCTTTTCTACGGGGTCTGACGCTCAGTGGAACGAAAACTCACGT
TAAGGGATTTTGGTCATGAGATTATCAAAAAGGATCTTCACCTAGATCCTTTTAAATTAAAAATGAAGTT
TTAAATCAATCTAAAGTATATATGAGTAAACTTGGTCTGACAGTTACCAATGCTTAATCAGTGAGGCACC
TATCTCAGCGATCTGTCTATTTCGTTCATCCATAGTTGCCTGACTCCCCGTCGTGTAGATAACTACGATA
CGGGAGGGCTTACCATCTGGCCCCAGTGCTGCAATGATACCGCGAGACCCACGCTCACCGGCTCCAGATT
TATCAGCAATAAACCAGCCAGCCGGAAGGGCCGAGCGCAGAAGTGGTCCTGCAACTTTATCCGCCTCCAT
CCAGTCTATTAATTGTTGCCGGGAAGCTAGAGTAAGTAGTTCGCCAGTTAATAGTTTGCGCAACGTTGTT
GCCATTGCTACAGGCATCGTGGTGTCACGCTCGTCGTTTGGTATGGCTTCATTCAGCTCCGGTTCCCAAC
GATCAAGGCGAGTTACATGATCCCCCATGTTGTGCAAAAAAGCGGTTAGCTCCTTCGGTCCTCCGATCGT
TGTCAGAAGTAAGTTGGCCGCAGTGTTATCACTCATGGTTATGGCAGCACTGCATAATTCTCTTACTGTC
ATGCCATCCGTAAGATGCTTTTCTGTGACTGGTGAGTACTCAACCAAGTCATTCTGAGAATAGTGTATGC
GGCGACCGAGTTGCTCTTGCCCGGCGTCAATACGGGATAATACCGCGCCACATAGCAGAACTTTAAAAGT
GCTCATCATTGGAAAACGTTCTTCGGGGCGAAAACTCTCAAGGATCTTACCGCTGTTGAGATCCAGTTCG
ATGTAACCCACTCGTGCACCCAACTGATCTTCAGCATCTTTTACTTTCACCAGCGTTTCTGGGTGAGCAA
AAACAGGAAGGCAAAATGCCGCAAAAAAGGGAATAAGGGCGACACGGAAATGTTGAATACTCATACTCTT
CCTTTTTCAATATTATTGAAGCATTTATCAGGGTTATTGTCTCATGAGCGGATACATATTTGAATGTATT
TAGAAAAATAAACAAATAGGGGTTCCGCGCACATTTCCCCGAAAAGTGCCACCTGACGTCTAAGAAACCA
TTATTATCATGACATTAACCTATAAAAATAGGCGTATCACGAGGCCCTTTCGTC
Features (pLannotate 1.2.2; 18 found; start..end, strand, type, name):
    137..186     +  misc_feature   bom (fragment): basis of mobility region from pBR322
    249..446     -  terminator     TEF terminator: Ashbya gossypii TEF terminator
    455..832     -  CDS            ble: BLE_KLEPN - Experimental evidence at protein level: Swiss-Prot protein existence level 1. Binding protein with a strong affinity to the bleomycin family of antibiotics. Binds to CL990; an antimitotic-antibiotic compound. From Klebsiella pneumoniae.
    839..1182    -  promoter       TEF promoter: Ashbya gossypii TEF promoter
   1247..1298    +  misc_feature   bom (fragment): basis of mobility region from pBR322
   1326..1754    -  rep_origin     f1 ori (sequence partly withheld): f1 bacteriophage origin of replication; arrow indicates direction of (+) strand synthesis
   1758..1913    -  CDS            lacZα (fragment): LacZα fragment of β-galactosidase; lacZ fragment
   1921..1939    +  promoter       T7 promoter: promoter for bacteriophage T7 RNA polymerase
   1948..2055    -  misc_feature   MCS: pBluescript multiple cloning site
   2068..2086    -  promoter       T3 promoter: promoter for bacteriophage T3 RNA polymerase
   2131..2147    -  protein_bind   lac operator: The lac repressor binds to the lac operator to inhibit transcription in E. coli. This inhibition can be relieved by adding lactose or isopropyl-β-D-thiogalactopyranoside (IPTG). lac repressor encoded by lacI
   2155..2185    -  promoter       lac promoter: promoter for the E. coli lac operon
   2200..2221    -  protein_bind   CAP binding site: CAP binding activates transcription in the presence of cAMP. E. coli catabolite activator protein
   2234..2326    -  CDS            lacI (fragment): lac repressor; lacI; The lac repressor binds to the lac operator to inhibit transcription in E. coli. This inhibition can be relieved by adding lactose or isopropyl-β-D-thiogalactopyranoside (IPTG).
   2509..3097    -  rep_origin     ori: high-copy-number ColE1/pMB1/pBR322/pUC origin of replication
   3268..4128    -  CDS            AmpR: β-lactamase; bla; confers resistance to ampicillin, carbenicillin, and related antibiotics
   4129..4233    -  promoter       AmpR promoter: bla
   4328..35      +  CDS            rop (fragment) (across the origin): Rop protein, which maintains plasmids at low copy number; rop
