[The description below was written by a language model from this plasmid's Addgene catalogue record and pLannotate feature annotations shown in this document.]
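Description:
pRS40B is an empty yeast integrating shuttle vector of the pRS40x series, 4,328 bp in size, built for genetic manipulation of Saccharomyces cerevisiae. It was made by replacing the kanMX4 cassette of pRS400 with the bleMX4 cassette from pUG66. The feature table shows no yeast replication origin or centromere, consistent with an integrating design: stable maintenance in yeast depends on recombination of the plasmid into the genome, typically directed by homology in a cloned fragment. In E. coli it replicates from a high-copy ColE1/pUC-type origin and is selected with ampicillin through the bla gene and its native promoter. An f1 origin is also present, which allows single-stranded DNA production with helper phage.

The yeast marker is a dominant drug-resistance cassette in which a ble coding sequence, encoding a protein that binds bleomycin-family antibiotics, is flanked by the Ashbya gossypii TEF promoter and TEF terminator. It confers Zeocin resistance, so selection does not depend on auxotrophic mutations in the host strain. The cloning region is the pBluescript multiple cloning site embedded in a lacZα fragment, with the lac promoter, lac operator and CAP binding site upstream. This arrangement generally supports blue/white screening of inserts in suitable bacterial hosts. T7 and T3 promoters flank the polylinker, and M13 forward, M13 reverse and T7 primers can be used for sequencing. The small bom, rop and lacI fragments annotated elsewhere are non-functional backbone remnants. No insert is present; the plasmid serves as a backbone for restriction cloning of sequences to be integrated into yeast under drug selection.
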