Addgene plasmid #35478: pRS40B
Purpose: (Empty Backbone)
Depositing lab: Steven Haase. Depositing organization: Duke University. Publication: New and Redesigned pRS Plasmid Shuttle Vectors for Genetic Manipulation of Saccharomycescerevisiae. Chee MK, Haase SB. G3 (Bethesda). 2012 May;2(5):515-26. Epub 2012 May 1. 10.1534/g3.111.001917 PubMed 22670222.
Backbone
  Vector backbone: pRS40x
  Backbone manufacturer: Stratagene
  Backbone size (bp): 4328
  Vector type: Yeast integrating vector
  Selectable markers: Zeocin
Growth in bacteria
  Bacterial resistance: Ampicillin, 100 μg/mL
  Growth temperature: 37°C
  Growth strain: DH5alpha
  Copy number: High Copy
Gene/Insert
  Cloning method: Restriction Enzyme
  Sequencing primers: 5′ M13 Forward, T7; 3′ M13 Reverse
Resource information
  A portion of this plasmid was derived from a plasmid made by: pRS400 from Jef Boeke and pUG66 from Chandra Tucker
Terms and licenses: Academic/Nonprofit Terms; Industry Terms: Not Available to Industry
Depositor comments: kanMX4 in pRS400 was replaced with bleMX4 from pUG66.
How to cite: pRS40B was a gift from Steven Haase (Addgene plasmid # 35478 ; http://n2t.net/addgene:35478 ; RRID:Addgene_35478)
