>Addgene plasmid #35478 | pRS40B | addgene partial sequence | sequence record 53722 | M13_pUC_fwd
GACTCACTATAGGGCGAATTGGGTACCGGGCCCCCCCTCGAGGTCGACGGTATCGATAAGCTTGATATCG
AATTCCTGCAGCCCGGGGGATCCACTAGTTCTAGAGCGGCCGCCACCGCGGTGGAGCTCCAGCTTTTGTT
CCCTTTAGTGAGGGTTAATTGCGCGCTTGGCGTAATCATGGTCATAGCTGTTTCCTGTGTGAAATTGTTA
TCCGCTCACAATTCCACACAACATACGAGCCGGAAGCATAAAGTGTAAAGCCTGGGGTGCCTAATGAGTG
AGCTAACTCACATTAATTGCGTTGCGCTCACTGCCCGCTTTCCAGTCGGGAAACCTGTCGTGCCAGCTGC
ATTAATGAATCGGCCAACGCGCGGGGAGAGGCGGTTTGCGTATTGGGCGCTCTTCCGCTTCCTCGCTCAC
TGACTCGCTGCGCTCGGTCGTTCGGCTGCGGCGAGCGGTATCAGCTCACTCAAAGGCGGTAATACGGTTA
TCCACAGAATCAGGGGATAACGCAGGAAAGAACATGTGAGCAAAAGGCCAGCAAAAGGCCAGGAACCGTA
AAAAGGCCGCGTTGCTGGCGTTTTTCCATAGGCTCCGCCCCCCTGACGAGCATCACAAAAATCGACGCTC
AAGTCAGAGGTGGCGAAACCCGACAGGACTATAAAGATACCAGGCGTTTCCCCCTGGAAGCTCCCTCGTG
CGCTCTCCTGTTCCGACCCTGCCGCTTACCGGATACCTGTCCGCCTTTCTCCCTTCGG
