>Addgene plasmid #35478 | pRS40B | addgene partial sequence | sequence record 54172 | pGEX3
AGGGCCTCGTGATACGCCTATTTTTATAGGTTAATGTCATGATAATAATGGTTTCTTAGACGTCAGGTGG
CACTTTTCGGGGAAATGTGCGCGGAACCCCTATTTGTTTATTTTTCTAAATACATTCAAATATGTATCCG
CTCATGAGACAATAACCCTGATAAATGCTTCAATAATATTGAAAAAGGAAGAGTATGAGTATTCAACATT
TCCGTGTCGCCCTTATTCCCTTTTTTGCGGCATTTTGCCTTCCTGTTTTTGCTCACCCAGAAACGCTGGT
GAAAGTAAAAGATGCTGAAGATCAGTTGGGTGCACGAGTGGGTTACATCGAACTGGATCTCAACAGCGGT
AAGATCCTTGAGAGTTTTCGCCCCGAAGAACGTTTTCCAATGATGAGCACTTTTAAAGTTCTGCTATGTG
GCGCGGTATTATCCCGTATTGACGCCGGGCAAGAGCAACTCGGTCGCCGCATACACTATTCTCAGAATGA
CTTGGTTGAGTACTCACCAGTCACAGAAAAGCATCTTACGGATGGCATGACAGTAAGAGAATTATGCAGT
GCTGCCATAACCATGAGTGATAACACTGCGGCCAACTTACTTCTGACAACGATCGGAGGACCGAAGGAGC
TAACCGCTTTTTTGCACAACATGGGGGATCATGTAACTCGCCTTGATCGTTGGGAACCGGAGCTGAATGA
AGCCATACCAAACGACGAGCGTGACACCACGATGCCTGTAGCAATGGCAACAACGTTGCGCAA
