>Addgene plasmid #35478 | pRS40B | addgene partial sequence | sequence record 54173 | pRSII-F1 5'-CGGCATCAGAGCAGATTGTAC-3'
ATTCGAGCTCGTTTTCGACACTGGATGGCGGCGTTAGTATCGAATCGACAGCAGTATAGCGACCAGCATT
CACATACGATTGACGCATGATATTACTTTCTGCGCACTTAACTTCGCATCTGGGCAGATGATGTCGAGGC
GAAAAAAAATATAAATCACGCTAACATTTGATTAAAATAGAACAACTACAATATAAAAAAACTATACAAA
TGACAAGTTCTTGAAAACAAGAATCTTTTTATTGTCAGTACTGATCATGAGATGCCTGCAAGCAATTCGT
TCTGTATCAGGCGCAGGAGCGTCCCGTCCGGGTCGACCAAAGCGGCCATCGTGCCTCCCCACTCCTGCAG
TTCGGGGGCATGGATGCGCGGATAGCCGCTGCTGGTTTCCTGGATGCCGACGGATTTGCACTGCCGGTAG
AACTCCGCGAGGTCGTCCAGCCTCAGGCAGCAGCTGAACCAACTCGCGAGGGGATCGAGCCCGGGGTGGG
CGAAGAACTCCAGCATGAGATCCCCGCGCTGGAGGATCATCCAGCCGGCGTCCCGGAAAACGATTCCGAA
GCCCAACCTTTCATAGAAGGCGGCGGTGGGATCGAAATCTCGTGATGGCAGGTTGGGCGTCGCTTGGTCG
GTCATACCCATGGTTGTTTATGTTCGGATGTGATGTGAGAACTGTATCCTAGCAAGATTTTAAAAGGAAG
TATATGAAAGAAGAACCTCAGTGGCAAATCCTAACCTTTTATATTTCTCTACAGGGGCGCGGCGTGG
